>Addgene plasmid #60728 | pTSlb-wt | addgene full sequence | sequence record 99370
ATCGATGCATAATGTGCCTGTCAAATGGACGAAGCAGGGATTCTGCAAACCCTATGCTACTCCGTCAAGC
CGTCAATTGTCTGATTCGTTACCAACAGACATTGCCGTCACTGCGTCTTTTACTGGCTCTTCTCGCTAAC
CAAACCGGTAACCCCGCTTATTAAAAGCATTCTGTAACAAAGCGGGACCAAAGCCATGACAAAAACGCGT
AATTTCAACACGAGCCAAAATAATAAAAAAGCAGGATTAATAATCTGGCTTTTTATATTCTCTCTCTAGT
ATATAAACGCAGAAAGGCCCACCCGAAGGTGAGCCAGTGTGATCCAAGCCAGCTCGATATCCGTCGGCTT
GAACGAATTGTTAGACATTACTTGTAGACGTGCCCTACGCGCTTGTTGAGTTGTTCCTCAACGTTTTTCT
TGAAGTGCTTAGCTTCAAGGTCACGGATACGACCGAAGCGAGCCTCGTCCTCAATGGCCCGACCGATTGC
GCTTGCTACAGCCTGAACGGTTGTATTGTCAGCACTGGTTAGGCAAGCCAGAGTGGTCTTAATGGTGATG
TACGCTACGGCTTCCGGCTTGATTTCTTGCAGGAACTGGAAGGCTGTCGGGCGCTTGCCGCGCTTAGCTT
TCACTTCCTCAAACCAGTCGTTGATGCGTGCAATCATCTTAGGGAGTAGGGTAGTGATGAGAGGCTTGGC
GGCAGCGTTATCCGCAACCTCACCAGCTTTAAGTTGACGCTCAAACATCTTGCGGAAGCGTGCTTCACCC
ATCTCGTAAGACTCATGCTCAAGGGCCAACTGTTCGCGAGCTAAACGCTCACCGTAATGGTCAGCCAGAG
TGTTGAACGGGATAGCAGCCAGTTCGATGTCAGAGAAGTCGTTCTTAGCGATGTTAATCGTGTTCATATT
AGAAAAAGAATGTTATTAAGTAAGTCTTTCTAGAGCTCTGTGTGAAATTGTTATCCGCTCACAATTGAAT
CTAAGTATCATTGTTATCCGCTCACAAGTCAACACTCTTTTTGATAAATTTCCTAGGACTTTTCTGCCGT
GATTATAGACACTTTTGTCGCGATGTTGTGTCTAATTTTGAAGTTAACTTTGATTCCATTCTTTTGTTTG
TCTGCCATGATGTATACATTGTGTGAGTTATAGTTGTATTCCAATTTGTGTCCAAGAATGTTTCCATCTT
CTTTAAAATCAATACCTTTTAACTCGATTCTATTAACAAGGGTATCACCTTCAAACTTGACTTCAGCACG
TGTCTTGTAGTTCCCGTCATCTTTGAAAAATATAGTTCTTTCCTGTACATAACCTTCGGGCACTCGAGAC
ATTGATTATTTGCACGGCGTCACACTTTGCTATGCCATAGCATTTTTATCCATAAGATTAGCGGATCCTA
CCTGACGCTTTTTATCGCAACTCTCTACTGTTTCTCCATACCCGTTTTTTTGGGCTAGCACTAGTGGAGC
CCTATATATAAAGATCAGGGCCAGGTATGAAAGCATTTATGCAAGTTGTCGAGGCTGACATGCTCTCTAA
GGGTCTACTCGGTGGCGAGGCGTGGTCTTCGTGGCATAAGGAAGACTCTATTCATGTAGGAGTACGCTGC
ATCGAGATGCTCATTGAGTCAACCGGAATGGTTAGCTTACACCGCCAAAATGCTGGCGTAGTAGGTCAAG
ACTCTGAGACTATCGAACTCGCACCTGAATACGCTGAGGCTATCGCAACCCGTGCAGGTGCGCTGGCTGG
CATCTCTCCGATGTTCCAACCTTGCGTAGTTCCTCCTAAGCCGTGGACTGGCATTACTGGTGGTGGCTAT
TGGGCTAACGGTCGTCGTCCTCTGGCGCTGGTGCGTACTCACAGTAAGAAAGCACTGATGCGCTACGAAG
ACGTTTACATGCCTGAGGTGTACAAAGCGATTAACATTGCGCAAAACACCGCATGGAAAATCAACAAGAA
AGTCCTAGCGGTCGCCAACGTAATCACCAAGTGGAAGCATTGTCCGGTCGAGGACATCCCTGCGATTGAG
CGTGAAGAACTCCCGATGAAACCGGAAGACATCGACATGAATCCTGAGGCTCTCACCGCGTGGAAACGTG
CTGCCGCTGCTGTGTACCGCAAGGACAAGGCTCGCAAGTCTCGCCGTATCAGCCTTGAGTTCATGCTTGA
GCAAGCCAATAAGTTTGCTAACCATAAGGCCATCTGGTTCCCTTACAACATGGACTGGCGCGGTCGTGTT
TACGCTGTGTCAATGTTCAACCCGCAAGGTAACGATATGACCAAAGGACTGCTTACGCTGGCGAAAGGTA
AACCAATCGGTAAGGAAGGTTACTACTGGCTGAAAATCCACGGTGCAAACTGTGCGGGTGTCGATAAGGT
TCCGTTCCCTGAGCGCATCAAGTTCATTGAGGAAAACCACGAGAACATCATGGCTTGCGCTAAGTCTCCA
CTGGAGAACACTTGGTGGGCTGAGCAAGATTCTCCGTTCTGCTTCCTTGCGTTCTGCTTTGAGTACGCTG
GGGTACAGCACCACGGCCTGAGCTATAACTGCTCCCTTCCGCTGGCGTTTGACGGGTCTTGCTCTGGCAT
CCAGCACTTCTCCGCGATGCTCCGAGATGAGGTAGGTGGTCGCGCGGTTAACTTGCTTCCTAGTGAAACC
GTTCAGGACATCTACGGGATTGTTGCTAAGAAAGTCAACGAGATTCTACAAGCAGACGCAATCAATGGGA
CCGATAACGAAGTAGTTACCGTGACCGATGAGAACACTGGTGAAATCTCTGAGAAAGTCAAGCTGGGCAC
TAAGGCACTGGCTGGTCAATGGCTGGCTTACGGTGTTACTCGCAGTGTGACTAAGCGTTCAGTCATGACG
CTGGCTTACGGGTCCAAAGAGTTCGGCTTCCGTCAACAAGTGCTGGAAGATACCATTCAGCCAGCTATTG
ATTCCGGCAAGGGTCTGATGTTCACTCAGCCGAATCAGGCTGCTGGATACATGGCTAAGCTGATTTGGGA
ATCTGTGAGCGTGACGGTGGTAGCTGCGGTTGAAGCAATGAACTGGCTTAAGTCTGCTGCTAAGCTGCTG
GCTGCTGAGGTCAAAGATAAGAAGACTGGAGAGATTCTTCGCAAGCGTTGCGCTGTGCATTGGGTAACTC
CTGATGGTTTCCCTGTGTGGCAGGAATACAAGAAGCCTATTCAGACGCGCTTGAACCTGATGTTCCTCGG
TCAGTTCCGCTTACAGCCTACCATTAACACCAACAAAGATAGCGAGATTGATGCACACAAACAGGAGTCT
GGTATCGCTCCTAACTTTGTACACAGCCAAGACGGTAGCCACCTTCGTAAGACTGTAGTGTGGGCACACG
AGAAGTACGGAATCGAATCTTTTGCACTGATTCACGACTCCTTCGGTACCATTCCGGCTGACGCTGCGAA
CCTGTTCAAAGCAGTGCGCGAAACTATGGTTGACACATATGAGTCTTGTGATGTACTGGCTGATTTCTAC
GACCAGTTCGCTGACCAGTTGCACGAGTCTCAATTGGACAAAATGCCAGCACTTCCGGCTAAAGGTAACT
TGAACCTCCGTGACATCTTAGAGTCGGACTTCGCGTTCGCGTAATCTAGAGTCGACCTGCAGGCATGCAA
GCTTGGCTGTTTTGGCGGATGAGAGAAGATTTTCAGCCTGATACAGATTAAATCAGAACGCAGAAGCGGT
CTGATAAAACAGAATTTGCCTGGCGGCAGTAGCGCGGTGGTCCCACCTGACCCCATGCCGAACTCAGAAG
TGAAACGCCGTAGCGCCGATGGTAGTGTGGGGTCTCCCCATGCGAGAGTAGGGAACTGCCAGGCATCAAA
TAAAACGAAAGGCTCAGTCGAAAGACTGGGCCTTTCGTTTTATCTGTTGTTTGTCGGTGAACGCTCTCCT
GAGTAGGACAAATCCGCCGGGAGCGGATTTGAACGTTGCGAAGCAACGGCCCGGAGGGTGGCGGGCAGGA
CGCCCGCCATAAACTGCCAGGCATCAAATTAAGCAGAAGGCCATCCTGACGGATGGCCTTTTTGCGTTTC
TACAAACTCTTTTGTTTATTTTTCTAAATACATTCAAATATGTATCCGCTCATGAGACAATAACCCTGAT
AAATGCTTCAATAATATTGAAAAAGGAAGAGTATGAGTATTCAACATTTCCGTGTCGCCCTTATTCCCTT
TTTTGCGGCATTTTGCCTTCCTGTTTTTGCTCACCCAGAAACGCTGGTGAAAGTAAAAGATGCTGAAGAT
CAGTTGGGGCAAACTATTAACTGGCGAACTACTTACTCTAGCTTCCCGGCAACAATTAATAGACTGGATG
GAGGCGGATAAAGTTGCAGGACCACTTCTGCGCTCGGCCCTTCCGGCTGGCTGGTTTATTGCTGATAAAT
CTGGAGCCGGTGAGCGTGGGTCTCGCGGTATCATTGCAGCACTGGGGCCAGATGGTAAGCCCTCCCGTAT
CGTAGTTATCTACACGACGGGGAGTCAGGCAACTATGGATGAACGAAATAGACAGATCGCTGAGATAGGT
GCCTCACTGATTAAGCATTGGTAACTGTCAGACCAAGTTTACTCATATATACTTTAGATTGATT
[125 nt withheld, positions 4615-4739]
C
[141 nt withheld, positions 4741-4881]
CCTTTGACGTTGGAGTCCACGTTCTTTAATAGTGGACTCTTGTTCCAAACTTGAACAACACTCAACCCTA
TCTCGGGCTATTCTTTTGATTTATAAGGGATTTTGCCGATTTCGGCCTATTGGTTAAAAAATGAGCTGAT
TTAACAAAAATTTAACGCGAATTTTAACAAAATATTAACGTTTACAATTTAAAAGGATCTAGGTGAAGAT
CCTTTTTGATAATCTCATGACCAAAATCCCTTAACGTGAGTTTTCGTTCCACTGAGCGTCAGACCCCGTA
GAAAAGATCAAAGGATCTTCTTGAGATCCTTTTTTTCTGCGCGTAATCTGCTGCTTGCAAACAAAAAAAC
CACCGCTACCAGCGGTGGTTTGTTTGCCGGATCAAGAGCTACCAACTCTTTTTCCGAAGGTAACTGGCTT
CAGCAGAGCGCAGATACCAAATACTGTCCTTCTAGTGTAGCCGTAGTTAGGCCACCACTTCAAGAACTCT
GTAGCACCGCCTACATACCTCGCTCTGCTAATCCTGTTACCAGTCAGGCATTTGAGAAGCACACGGTCAC
ACTGCTTCCGGTAGTCAATAAACCGGTAAACCAGCAATAGACATAAGCGGCTATTTAACGACCCTGCCCT
GAACCGACGACCGGGTCGAATTTGCTTTCGAATTTCTGCCATTCATCCGCTTATTATCACTTATTCAGGC
GTAGCACCAGGCGTTTAAGGGCACCAATAACTGCCTTAAAAAAATTACGCCCCGCCCTGCCACTCATCGC
AGTACTGTTGTAATTCATTAAGCATTCTGCCGACATGGAAGCCATCACAGACGGCATGATGAACCTGAAT
CGCCAGCGGCATCAGCACCTTGTCGCCTTGCGTATAATATTTGCCCATGGTGAAAACGGGGGCGAAGAAG
TTGTCCATATTGGCCACGTTTAAATCAAAACTGGTGAAACTCACCCAGGGATTGGCTGAGACGAAAAACA
TATTCTCAATAAACCCTTTAGGGAAATAGGCCAGGTTTTCACCGTAACACGCCACATCTTGCGAATATAT
GTGTAGAAACTGCCGGAAATCGTCGTGGTATTCACTCCAGAGCGATGAAAACGTTTCAGTTTGCTCATGG
AAAACGGTGTAACAAGGGTGAACACTATCCCATATCACCAGCTCACCGTCTTTCATTGCCATACGGAATT
CCGGATGAGCATTCATCAGGCGGGCAAGAATGTGAATAAAGGCCGGATAAAACTTGTGCTTATTTTTCTT
TACGGTCTTTAAAAAGGCCGTAATATCCAGCTGAACGGTCTGGTTATAGGTACATTGAGCAACTGACTGA
AATGCCTCAAAATGTTCTTTACGATGCCATTGGGATATATCAACGGTGGTATATCCAGTGATTTTTTTCT
CCATTTTAGCTTCCTTAGCTCCTGAAAATCTCGATAACTCAAAAAATACGCCCGGTAGTGATCTTATTTC
ATTATGGTGAAAGTTGGAACCTCTTACGTGCCGATCAACGTCTCATTTTCGCCAAAAGTTGGCCCAGGGC
TTCCCGGTATCAACAGGGACACCAGGATTTATTTATTCTGCGAAGTGATCTTCCGTCACAGGTATTTATT
CGGCGCAAAGTGCGTCGGGTGATGCTGCCAACTTACTGATTTAGTGTATGATGGTGTTTTTGAGGTGCTC
CAGTGGCTTCTGTTTCTATCAGCTGTCCCTCCTGTTCAGCTACTGACGGGGTGGTGCGTAACGGCAAAAG
CACCGCCGGACATCAGCGCTAGCGGAGTGTATACTGGCTTACTATGTTGGCACTGATGAGGGTGTCAGTG
AAGTGCTTCATGTGGCAGGAGAAAAAAGGCTGCACCGGTGCGTCAGCAGAATATGTGATACAGGATATAT
TCCGCTTCCTCGCTCACTGACTCGCTACGCTCGGTCGTTCGACTGCGGCGAGCGGAAATGGCTTACGAAC
GGGGCGGAGATTTCCTGGAAGATGCCAGGAAGATACTTAACAGGGAAGTGAGAGGGCCGCGGCAAAGCCG
TTTTTCCATAGGCTCCGCCCCCCTGACAAGCATCACGAAATCTGACGCTCAAATCAGTGGTGGCGAAACC
CGACAGGACTATAAAGATACCAGGCGTTTCCCCCTGGCGGCTCCCTCGTGCGCTCTCCTGTTCCTGCCTT
TCGGTTTACCGGTGTCATTCCGCTGTTATGGCCGCGTTTGTCTCATTCCACGCCTGACACTCAGTTCCGG
GTAGGCAGTTCGCTCCAAGCTGGACTGTATGCACGAACCCCCCGTTCAGTCCGACCGCTGCGCCTTATCC
GGTAACTATCGTCTTGAGTCCAACCCGGAAAGACATGCAAAAGCACCACTGGCAGCAGCCACTGGTAATT
GATTTAGAGGAGTTAGTCTTGAAGTCATGCGCCGGTTAAGGCTAAACTGAAAGGACAAGTTTTGGTGACT
GCGCTCCTCCAAGCCAGTTACCTCGGTTCAAAGAGTTGGTAGCTCAGAGAACCTTCGAAAAACCGCCCTG
CAAGGCGGTTTTTTCGTTTTCAGAGCAAGAGATTACGCGCAGACCAAAACGATCTCAAGAAGATCATCTT
ATTAATCAGATAAAATATTTGCTCATGAGCCCGAAGTGGCGAGCCCGATCTTCCCCATCGGTGATGTCGG
CGATATAGGCGCCAGCAACCGCACCTGTGGCGCCGGTGATGCCGGCCACGATGCGTCCGGCGTAGAGGAT
CTGCTCATGTTTGACAGCTTATC
Features (pLannotate 1.2.2; 25 found; start..end, strand, type, name):
     96..212     +  promoter       araBAD promoter (fragment): araBAD; promoter of the L-arabinose operon of E. coli; the araC regulatory gene is transcribed in the opposite direction (Guzman et al., 1995)
    288..315     -  terminator     T7Te terminator: phage T7 early transcription terminator
    371..907     -  CDS            RPOL_BPT7 (fragment): Experimental evidence at protein level: Swiss-Prot protein existence level 1. Highly processive DNA-dependent RNA polymerase that catalyzes the transcription of class II and class III viral genes. Recognizes a specific promoter sequence and enters first into an 'abortive phase' where very short transcripts are synthesized and released before proceeding to the processive transcription of long RNA chains. Unwinds the double-stranded DNA to expose the coding strand for templating. Participates in the initiation of viral DNA replication presumably by making primers accessible to the DNA polymerase
    958..974     -  protein_bind   lac operator: The lac repressor binds to the lac operator to inhibit transcription in E. coli. This inhibition can be relieved by adding lactose or isopropyl-β-D-thiogalactopyranoside (IPTG). lac repressor encoded by lacI
    991..1007    -  protein_bind   lac operator: The lac repressor binds to the lac operator to inhibit transcription in E. coli. This inhibition can be relieved by adding lactose or isopropyl-β-D-thiogalactopyranoside (IPTG). lac repressor encoded by lacI
   1036..1068    -  promoter       araBAD promoter (fragment): araBAD; promoter of the L-arabinose operon of E. coli; the araC regulatory gene is transcribed in the opposite direction (Guzman et al., 1995)
   1072..1329    -  CDS            (3-F)Tyr-EGFP (fragment): (3-F)Tyr-EGFP is a basic (constitutively fluorescent) green fluorescent protein published in 2004, derived from Aequorea victoria.
   1329..1439    +  promoter       araBAD promoter (fragment): araBAD; promoter of the L-arabinose operon of E. coli; the araC regulatory gene is transcribed in the opposite direction (Guzman et al., 1995)
   1500..3611    +  CDS            RPOL_BPT7 (fragment): Experimental evidence at protein level: Swiss-Prot protein existence level 1. Highly processive DNA-dependent RNA polymerase that catalyzes the transcription of class II and class III viral genes. Recognizes a specific promoter sequence and enters first into an 'abortive phase' where very short transcripts are synthesized and released before proceeding to the processive transcription of long RNA chains. Unwinds the double-stranded DNA to expose the coding strand for templating. Participates in the initiation of viral DNA replication presumably by making primers accessible to the DNA polymerase
   3615..3644    +  misc_feature   MCS (fragment): pUC18/19 multiple cloning site
   3728..3843    +  ncRNA          5S rRNA: Accession: RF00001 - 5S ribosomal RNA
   3847..3933    +  terminator     rrnB T1 terminator: Escherichia coli rrnB; transcription terminator T1 from the E. coli rrnB gene
   4025..4052    +  terminator     rrnB T2 terminator: transcription terminator T2 from the E. coli rrnB gene
   4071..4162    +  promoter       AmpR promoter: bla
   4163..4278    +  CDS            AmpR (fragment): β-lactamase; bla; confers resistance to ampicillin, carbenicillin, and related antibiotics
   4279..4573    +  CDS            bla(M) (fragment): β-lactamase lacking the signal sequence; bla(M); allows cytosolic expression of β-lactamase
   4616..5071    +  rep_origin     f1 ori (sequence partly withheld): f1 bacteriophage origin of replication; arrow indicates direction of (+) strand synthesis
   5182..5415    +  rep_origin     ori (fragment): high-copy-number ColE1/pMB1/pBR322/pUC origin of replication
   5626..6285    -  CDS            CmR: chloramphenicol acetyltransferase; cat; confers resistance to chloramphenicol
   6286..6388    -  promoter       cat promoter: promoter of the E. coli cat gene encoding chloramphenicol acetyltransferase
   6509..6652    +  mobile_element IS1 (fragment): prokaryotic transposable element IS1
   6771..6826    -  rep_origin     RSF ori (fragment): Plasmids containing the RSF 1030 origin of replication can be propagated in E. coli cells that contain additional plasmids with compatible origins.
   6914..7459    -  rep_origin     p15A ori: Plasmids containing the medium-copy-number p15A origin of replication can be propagated in E. coli cells that contain a second plasmid with the ColE1 origin.
   7492..7612    -  CDS            TcR (fragment): tetracycline efflux protein; tet; confers resistance to tetracycline
   7622..6       +  promoter       tet promoter (fragment) (across the origin): E. coli promoter for tetracycline efflux protein gene
