[The description below was written by a language model from this plasmid's Addgene catalogue record and pLannotate feature annotations shown in this document.]
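Description:
pTSlb-wt is a bacterial expression and synthetic-biology plasmid of about 7.6 kb, built on the pBAD33 backbone. It carries both halves of a T7 RNA polymerase split at residue 179, each under a separate inducible promoter. It is selected with chloramphenicol through a complete cat gene and its promoter. The only intact plasmid origin annotated is p15A, normally described as medium copy and compatible with ColE1-type plasmids, although the catalogue entry lists the plasmid as high copy. An f1 origin is also present. The table also shows truncated β-lactamase, tetracycline-resistance, IS1, ColE1-type and RSF origin fragments. These appear to be backbone remnants rather than functional elements.

The two polymerase fragments are arranged divergently. On the reverse strand, the N-terminal fragment (about 540 bp, residues 1–179; the mutation field says 1–180) sits downstream of two lac operator sites, matching the IPTG-inducible PLac named in the record, and is followed by a T7Te terminator. On the forward strand, an araBAD promoter fragment precedes the C-terminal fragment (about 2.1 kb, residues 180–880), which ends at the rrnB T1 and T2 terminators. Further short araBAD promoter fragments and a small piece matching a GFP-family coding sequence lie between and around the two units; the record does not explain them. No intact araC or lacI gene is annotated, so the source of these regulators is not stated.

Because polymerase activity requires both fragments, transcription from a T7 promoter should occur only when IPTG and arabinose are both supplied. This makes the plasmid a two-input transcriptional AND gate. The "wt" name and the associated work on split T7 RNAP mutant libraries suggest it is the wild-type-specificity member of that set. No T7-promoter reporter is annotated here, so one would presumably be supplied separately.
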