Addgene plasmid #60728: pTSlb-wt
Purpose: Expresses both fragments of T7 RNAP split at position 179. The N-terminal fragment is driven by PLac while the C-terminal fragment is driven by PBAD.
Depositing lab: Matthew Bennett. Depositing organization: Rice University. Publication: Library of synthetic transcriptional AND gates built with split T7 RNA polymerase mutants. Shis DL, Bennett MR. Proc Natl Acad Sci U S A. 2013 Mar 26;110(13):5028-33. doi: 10.1073/pnas.1220157110. Epub 2013 Mar 11. PubMed 23479654.
Backbone
  Vector backbone: pBAD33
  Backbone size w/o insert (bp): 5500
  Total vector size (bp): 7600
  Modifications to backbone: IPTG inducible promoter PLac drives expression 1-179 of split T7 RNAP while the arabinose promoter PBAD drives expression 180-880.
  Vector type: Bacterial Expression, Synthetic Biology
Growth in bacteria
  Bacterial resistance: Chloramphenicol, 25 μg/mL
  Growth temperature: 37°C
  Growth strain: DH10B
  Copy number: High Copy
Gene/Insert 1
  Gene/Insert name: Residues 1-179 of split T7 RNAP
  Species: Synthetic; T7 Phage
  Insert size (bp): 540
  Mutation: Residues 1-180 of split T7 RNAP
  GenBank ID: GI:216012
Gene/Insert 2
  Gene/Insert name: Residues 180-880 of split T7 RNAP
  Species: Synthetic
  Insert size (bp): 2118
  Mutation: Residues 180-880 of split T7 RNAP
  GenBank ID: GI:216012
Terms and licenses: Academic/Nonprofit Terms; Industry Terms: Not Available to Industry
How to cite: pTSlb-wt was a gift from Matthew Bennett (Addgene plasmid # 60728 ; http://n2t.net/addgene:60728 ; RRID:Addgene_60728)
