>Addgene plasmid #60728 | pTSlb-wt | addgene partial sequence | sequence record 99363 | pBRrevBam 5'-GGTGATGTCGGCGATATAGG-3'
ATGCCGGCCACGATGCGTCCGGCGTAGAGGATCTGCTCATGTTTGACAGCTTATCATCGATGCATAATGT
GCCTGTCAAATGGACGAAGCAGGGATTCTGCAAACCCTATGCTACTCCGTCAAGCCGTCAATTGTCTGAT
TCGTTACCAACAGACATTGCCGTCACTGCGTCTTTTACTGGCTCTTCTCGCTAACCAAACCGGTAACCCC
GCTTATTAAAAGCATTCTGTAACAAAGCGGGACCAAAGCCATGACAAAAACGCGTAATTTCAACACGAGC
CAAAATAATAAAAAAGCAGGATTAATAATCTGGCTTTTTATATTCTCTCTCTAGTATATAAACGCAGAAA
GGCCCACCCGAAGGTGAGCCAGTGTGATCCAAGCCAGCTCGATATCCGTCGGCTTGAACGAATTGTTAGA
CATTACTTGTAGACGTGCCCTACGCGCTTGTTGAGTTGTTCCTCAACGTTTTTCTTGAAGTGCTTAGCTT
CAAGGTCACGGATACGACCGAAGCGAGCCTCGTCCTCAATGGCCCGACCGATTGCGCTTGCTACAGCCTG
AACGGTTGTATTGTCAGCACTGGTTAGGCAAGCCAGAGTGGTCTTAATGGTGATGTACGCTACGGCTTCC
GGCTTGATTTCTTGCAGGAACTGGAAGGCTGTCGGGCGCTTGCCGCGCTTAGCTTTCACTTCCTCAAACC
AGTCGTTGATGCGTGCAATCATCTTAGGGAGTAGGGTAGTGATGAGAGGCTTGGCGGCAGCGTTATCCGC
AACCTCACCAGCTTTAAGTTGACGCTCAAACATCTTGCGGAAGCGTGCTTCACCCATCTCGTAAGACTCA
TGCTCAAGGGCCAACTGTTCGCGAGCTAAACGCTCACCGTAATGGTCAGCCAGAGTGTTGAACGGG
