>Addgene plasmid #60728 | pTSlb-wt | addgene partial sequence | sequence record 99365 | pBMTL-1-5 5'-tgagcggataacaatttcac-3'
CTCTTCTCGCTAACCAAACCGGTAACCCCGCTTATTAAAAGCATTCTGTAACAAAGCGGGACCAAAGCCA
TGACAAAAACGCGTAATTTCAACACGAGCCAAAATAATAAAAAAGCAGGATTAATAATCTGGCTTTTTAT
ATTCTCTCTCTAGTATATAAACGCAGAAAGGCCCACCCGAAGGTGAGCCAGTGTGATCCAAGCCAGCTCG
ATATCCGTCGGCTTGAACGAATTGTTAGACATTACTTGTAGACGTGCCCTACGCGCTTGTTGAGTTGTTC
CTCAACGTTTTTCTTGAAGTGCTTAGCTTCAAGGTCACGGATACGACCGAAGCGAGCCTCGTCCTCAATG
GCCCGACCGATTGCGCTTGCTACAGCCTGAACGGTTGTATTGTCAGCACTGGTTAGGCAAGCCAGAGTGG
TCTTAATGGTGATGTACGCTACGGCTTCCGGCTTGATTTCTTGCAGGAACTGGAAGGCTGTCGGGCGCTT
GCCGCGCTTAGCTTTCACTTCCTCAAACCAGTCGTTGATGCGTGCAATCATCTTAGGGAGTAGGGTAGTG
ATGAGAGGCTTGGCGGCAGCGTTATCCGCAACCTCACCAGCTTTAAGTTGACGCTCAAACATCTTGCGGA
AGCGTGCTTCACCCATCTCGTAAGACTCATGCTCAAGGGCCAACTGTTCGCGAGCTAAACGCTCACCGTA
ATGGTCAGCCAGAGTGTTGAACGGGATAGCAGCCAGTTCGATGTCAGAGAAGTCGTTCTTAGCGATGTTA
ATCGTGTTCATATTAGAAAAAGAATGT
