>Addgene plasmid #60728 | pTSlb-wt | addgene partial sequence | sequence record 99367 | pBAD-F 5'-ATGCCATAGCATTTTTATCC-3'
CGCAACTCTCTACTGTTTCTCCATACCCGTTTTTTTGGGCTAGCACTAGTGGAGCCCTATATATAAAGAT
CAGGGCCAGGTATGAAAGCATTTATGCAAGTTGTCGAGGCTGACATGCTCTCTAAGGGTCTACTCGGTGG
CGAGGCGTGGTCTTCGTGGCATAAGGAAGACTCTATTCATGTAGGAGTACGCTGCATCGAGATGCTCATT
GAGTCAACCGGAATGGTTAGCTTACACCGCCAAAATGCTGGCGTAGTAGGTCAAGACTCTGAGACTATCG
AACTCGCACCTGAATACGCTGAGGCTATCGCAACCCGTGCAGGTGCGCTGGCTGGCATCTCTCCGATGTT
CCAACCTTGCGTAGTTCCTCCTAAGCCGTGGACTGGCATTACTGGTGGTGGCTATTGGGCTAACGGTCGT
CGTCCTCTGGCGCTGGTGCGTACTCACAGTAAGAAAGCACTGATGCGCTACGAAGACGTTTACATGCCTG
AGGTGTACAAAGCGATTAACATTGCGCAAAACACCGCATGGAAAATCAACAAGAAAGTCCTAGCGGTCGC
CAACGTAATCACCAAGTGGAAGCATTGTCCGGTCGAGGACATCCCTGCGATTGAGCGTGAAGAACTCCCG
ATGAAACCGGAAGACATCGACATGAATCCTGAGGCTCTCACCGCGTGGAAACGTGCTGCCGCTGCTGTGT
ACCGCAAGGACAAGGCTCGCAAGTCTCGCCGTATCAGCCTTGAGTTCATGCTTGAGCAAGCCAATAAGTT
TGCTAACCATAA
