>Addgene plasmid #60728 | pTSlb-wt | addgene partial sequence | sequence record 99369 | pBAD-R 5'-GATTTAATCTGTATCAGG-3'
GTCAACAAGTGCTGGAAGATACCATTCAGCCAGCTATTGATTCCGGCAAGGGTCTGATGTTCACTCAGCC
GAATCAGGCTGCTGGATACATGGCTAAGCTGATTTGGGAATCTGTGAGCGTGACGGTGGTAGCTGCGGTT
GAAGCAATGAACTGGCTTAAGTCTGCTGCTAAGCTGCTGGCTGCTGAGGTCAAAGATAAGAAGACTGGAG
AGATTCTTCGCAAGCGTTGCGCTGTGCATTGGGTAACTCCTGATGGTTTCCCTGTGTGGCAGGAATACAA
GAAGCCTATTCAGACGCGCTTGAACCTGATGTTCCTCGGTCAGTTCCGCTTACAGCCTACCATTAACACC
AACAAAGATAGCGAGATTGATGCACACAAACAGGAGTCTGGTATCGCTCCTAACTTTGTACACAGCCAAG
ACGGTAGCCACCTTCGTAAGACTGTAGTGTGGGCACACGAGAAGTACGGAATCGAATCTTTTGCACTGAT
TCACGACTCCTTCGGTACCATTCCGGCTGACGCTGCGAACCTGTTCAAAGCAGTGCGCGAAACTATGGTT
GACACATATGAGTCTTGTGATGTACTGGCTGATTTCTACGACCAGTTCGCTGACCAGTTGCACGAGTCTC
AATTGGACAAAATGCCAGCACTTCCGGCTAAAGGTAACTTGAACCTCCGTGACATCTTAGAGTCGGACTT
CGCGTTCGCGTAATCTAGAGTCGA
